>Addgene plasmid #44494 | pCFJ1324 | addgene partial sequence | sequence record 63142 | Neo-R 5'-GCCCAGTCATAGCCGAATAG-3'
ATCCATCTTGTTCAATCATTTTTATTCCACTTGTTGAGCAGGGCTGGCTGAAAATATGTGAATTGAGAAA
ATAAATAGTATATTTGAAGGAAGGGAAGACGAGATAAACGGAAAAACACGATTGCGGAACATTACGAAAA
ATTTCGAAATTTATTATTTTTTTTAATAACATTTGTTTACCGGCCGGACAAGACAAACCAACTTCGAAAC
GAGGAATAAATCAAATTTCATATTTAAAATGAATCAAAACCCATGATTAAACGAAATGACAAAAATCGAT
AACGTGTATAGAACGAACTCAAGCTGAACCGAGAACCGAGAAATTCAGGGTTTTTAGTATTTTATTATTT
ATTTTAGTTTTATTTAAGCTGATAATTTCGAAACGTTATGATTTGAATAAAAATCGTGGAATATTGATAT
TTTCCCAAAAATTCCACTTGGTAGAATCACAAATCTAGGCAAATTGGCCGTTTTCTATCACAAATTACGA
GCGAAAACTACAAATAATGCAATTTTTATATACTTTTCTAACTAAAAACCTGAAAAAAATATCGAAAAAA
TCGGGAAAACAGTTGAAAAACGGGAAAAAAAGGGTTAAAATTTTAGGCCCAGCAATTTCATCGCCTTCCG
CAAACCGTGCGGTGGGGCGGAGAATGTAATGGTGCGGCGCGGTTTTCGGAGTGTCGTAGCGCGCTGTGTT
TATCGTAAATCGGCGCGAGCTCTTTTT
