>Addgene plasmid #44494 | pCFJ1324 | addgene partial sequence | sequence record 63818 | Mos1minpro-R 5'-AGCAGCGCTTCGATTCTTAC-3'
AAAGACGATGAGTTCTACTGGCGTGGAATCCACAAATTGCCCGAGAGATGGGAAAAATGTGTAGCTAGCG
ACGGCAAATACTTTGAATAAATGATTTTTTCTTTTTCCACAAAATTTAACGTGTTTTTTGATTTAAAAAA
AACGACATTTCATACTTGTACACCTGATATCTAGATACCTAGGTGAGCTCTGGTACCCCCCTGGCGTTAC
CCAACTTAATCGCCTTGCAGCAGAGTCGTATTACGTAGCCCGGCCTGCAGGTCGACTCTAGAGGATCACC
AAAAACGGAACGTTGAGCTGGACGGAAATAGTGGTAAAGTGACATGATTATAGTTTGAAGATTTCTAATT
TCACAATTAGAGCAAATGTTGTTCGGTATTTATTTTCAACGGTATTTATACTATTTTCCACCTTTTTCTA
GAACATTCGAGCTGCTTGTTGCAAAAGGAGGGCGACTCACATTCGGTACATGGAAAAGTAGTGTACACAA
TAAAGAGACCCAGATACATTTTCCGTCTGCGTCTCTTTGCACCCACCGGGAGTATTTTCAAACGAATGCA
TCTAGGACCTTCTAGAACATTCTGTAAGGCTGCAGAATGCGGGTATATAAGGAAAGCGGGCTCAGAGGAA
GCCAACACGCTTTGTTCTAGTGCATCTAAAAAACTTCGAAAATCCTCATCGGATCCTATCGATTCGCGGC
CGCTGTACACCCGGGTGCCCTATAGTGAGTCGTATTGGTACCGGTAGAAAAAATATGCGCTTTGATTTCC
AAAACTTAAAATTTTCGATGATTTTCATATTTTTGTGGAACATCATAGTCGGATTTTTACTTGCTCTTGT
AA
