>Addgene plasmid #44494 | pCFJ1324 | addgene partial sequence | sequence record 64593 | M13rev
CTTTGTATAGAAAAGTTGGTGAATTGTAATACCTCACTATAGGGCGAATTAATTCGAGCTCGGTACCCAG
CTTGCTTGTTCTTTTTGCAGAAGCTCAGAATAAACGCTCAACTTTGGCAGCAAGTTTGTACAAAAAAGCA
GGCTCTTTGAGCCAATTTATCCAAGTCCTTGTAAAAAGTATTCGAAAATTGTTAACGGATAAAATGTTTA
TTATAATATCAAAAACAATTTGTCAGTTGACCACTTTTTGATATATTTGACAGAAACCGGGATGAATTGG
CTCAAAGTTAGGGCGCCCTTCTATTACAGGGTTTCTGATAACAAACCGGTTATTAACTCCCAACAAGGGA
TGATTTCAATTCATCATGCTCAAATTGACCCAAATTAAGTTACATGACAAATTCATCGCCCTTTTCAACT
CTTCTTGGCTCATCATCTGTTATTCTGTTCCTATTCTGTCTGCACCCTATACCCCTTTGCATACTCTCTC
GTCATTCCTTTCTTGGATAGTGTCTTCTTCTCCCCAGCTCTGCTACTTCTATGACTTGCGCCCGCTGCTT
TTCCGCTCGTTCCTCTCCTCTCTGACGTCTTCTTCTGCTTCTTTTCTCCTTCCTTTTTCCCTTCTCAATC
TTCCTCTTTTTCCCATTTCTGTCAATCATTCGAAGAAGAAGAAGAAGAAGACCCTCATTCATTTCATTTT
TTTTTCTGTCGGTGTGTGCTGCTCGGTTAAGAGTGAGCTCTCTATTCCACGTCTTCTTCTTTTTCTTCTT
CGATTCGAATCAATCACTCCACCAAAACGCATTCGTTTTTGGGATTCACCCCGCGGTTCGCAA
