>Addgene plasmid #44494 | pCFJ1324 | addgene partial sequence | sequence record 72150 | T7 5'-TAATACGACTCACTATAGGG-3'
GCATGCAAGCTTGAGTATTCTATAGTGTCACCTAAATAGCTTGGCGTAATCATGGTCATAGCTGTTTCCT
GTGTGAAATTGTTATCCGCTCACAATTCCACACAACATACGAGCCGGAAGCATAAAGTGTAAAGCCTGGG
GTGCCTAATGAGTGAGCTAACTCACATTAATTGCGTTGCGCTCACTGCCCGCTTTCCAGTCGGGAAACCT
GTCGTGCCAGCTGCATTAATGAATCGGCCAACGCGCGGGGAGAGGCGGTTTGCGTATTGGGCGCTCTTCC
GCTTCCTCGCTCACTGACTCGCTGCGCTCGGTCGTTCGGCTGCGGCGAGCGGTATCAGCTCACTCAAAGG
CGGTAATACGGTTATCCACAGAATCAGGGGATAACGCAGGAAAGAACATGTGAGCAAAAGGCCAGCAAAA
GGCCAGGAACCGTAAAAAGGCCGCGTTGCTGGCGTTTTTCCATAGGCTCCGCCCCCCTGACGAGCATCAC
AAAAATCGACGCTCAAGTCAGAGGTGGCGAAACCCGACAGGACTATAAAGATACCAGGCGTTTCCCCCTG
GAAGCTCCCTCGTGCGCTCTCCTGTTCCGACCCTGCCGCTTACCGGATACCTGTCCGCCTTTCTCCCTTC
GGGAAGCGTGGCGCTTTCTCATAGCTCACGCTGTAGGTATCTCAGTTCGGTGTAGGTCGTTCGCTCCAAG
CTGGGCTGTGTGCACGAACCCCCCGTTCAGCCCGACCGCTGCGCCTTATCCGGTAACTATCGTCTTGAGT
CCAACCCGGTAAGACACGACTTATCGCCACTGGCAGCAGCCACTGGTAACAGGATTAG
