[The description below was written by a language model from this plasmid's Addgene catalogue record.]
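Description:
pCFJ1324 is a Gateway expression clone assembled in the Invitrogen pDESTR4-R3 multisite backbone (about 2.4 kb) and carrying a roughly 12.5 kb insert designed for transposon-mediated transgenesis in Caenorhabditis elegans. It is propagated in bacteria under ampicillin selection. Although it is listed as high copy, it is maintained in a copy-number-control strain, presumably because the long repetitive array in the insert is prone to instability. The depositor explicitly cautions that the deposited plasmid may contain truncated lacO repeats, so the array length should be verified rather than assumed.

The payload is a minimal Mos1 transposon, a mariner-family element of Drosophila origin, whose ends flank the cargo so that it can be mobilised into the worm genome when Mos1 transposase is supplied. According to the insert name, the cargo comprises a 256-copy array of bacterial lac operator sites, an unc-119 gene, a neomycin resistance gene and peel-1. The lacO array provides binding sites for LacI fusion proteins, a standard means of visually tagging a chromosomal locus. The unc-119 gene is commonly used to rescue the movement defect of unc-119 mutant worms and so marks transgenic animals, and NeoR permits G418 selection. peel-1 encodes a C. elegans toxin generally used as a negative selection marker. The record does not state the promoters driving these genes, nor whether peel-1 lies inside or outside the transposon ends, and no feature table is available to resolve this. The associated work concerns random and targeted transgene insertion in C. elegans using a modified Mos1 element, which fits use of this construct to generate genomic insertions carrying a lacO tag.
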