Addgene plasmid #44494: pCFJ1324
Depositing lab: Erik Jorgensen. Depositing organization: University of Utah. Publication: Random and targeted transgene insertion in Caenorhabditis elegans using a modified Mos1 transposon. Frokjaer-Jensen C, Davis MW, Sarov M, Taylor J, Flibotte S, LaBella M, Pozniakovsky A, Moerman DG, Jorgensen EM. Nat Methods. 2014 May;11(5):529-34. doi: 10.1038/nmeth.2889. Epub 2014 Mar 16. PubMed 24820376.
Backbone
  Vector backbone: pDESTR4-R3
  Backbone manufacturer: Invitrogen
  Backbone size w/o insert (bp): 2445
  Vector type: Gateway expression clone
  Selectable markers: Neomycin (select with G418)
Growth in bacteria
  Bacterial resistance: Ampicillin, 100 μg/mL
  Growth temperature: 37°C
  Growth strain: EPI400
  Growth instructions: The plasmid was transformed into EPI400 cells from Epicentre and requires induction with their "copy cutter solution" for DNA isolation.
  Copy number: High Copy
Gene/Insert
  Gene/Insert name: Minimal Mos1 [256x LacO, unc-119, NeoR, peel-1]
  Species: D. melanogaster (fly), C. elegans (nematode); Bacterial
  Insert size (bp): 12458
  Cloning method: Gateway Cloning
  Sequencing primers: 5′ M13rev; 3′ M13-fwd20
Terms and licenses: Academic/Nonprofit Terms; Industry Terms: Not Available to Industry
Depositor comments: This plasmid may contain truncated lacO repeats. The depositing lab is re-transforming the plasmid and will deposit new verified strain.
How to cite: pCFJ1324 was a gift from Erik Jorgensen (Addgene plasmid # 44494)
